Addgene plasmid #185909: p323.hSyn.Halo-mFMRP.Wpre
Purpose: Expresses FMRP fused to HaloTag for protein localization through fluorescence imaging
Depositing lab: Young J Yoon. Depositing organization: Albert Einstein College of Medicine. Publication: Presynaptic FMRP and local protein synthesis support structural and functional plasticity of glutamatergic axon terminals. Monday HR, Kharod SC, Yoon YJ, Singer RH, Castillo PE. Neuron. 2022 Aug 17;110(16):2588-2606.e6. doi: 10.1016/j.neuron.2022.05.024. Epub 2022 Jun 20. PubMed 35728596.
Backbone
  Vector backbone: Lentiviral vector (Gen 3)
  Backbone size w/o insert (bp): 7000
  Total vector size (bp): 9800
  Vector type: Lentiviral
Growth in bacteria
  Bacterial resistance: Ampicillin, 100 μg/mL
  Growth temperature: 37°C
  Growth strain: NEB Stable
  Copy number: Low Copy
Gene/Insert
  Gene/Insert name: HaloTag fused to mouse Fragile X mental retardation protein (alt names: Halo-FMRP; Halo-mFMRP)
  Species: M. musculus (mouse)
  Insert size (bp): 2800
  Entrez Gene: Ctsa (a.k.a. PPCA, Ppgb)
  Promoter: hSyn (human Synapsin promoter)
  Tag / fusion protein: HaloTag (N terminal on insert)
  Cloning method: Restriction Enzyme; 5′ cloning site AgeI (not destroyed); 3′ cloning site SalI (not destroyed)
  Sequencing primers: 5′ hSyn promoter primer; 3′ Wpre reverse primer
Terms and licenses: Academic/Nonprofit Terms; Industry Terms: Not Available to Industry
How to cite: p323.hSyn.Halo-mFMRP.Wpre was a gift from Young J Yoon (Addgene plasmid # 185909 ; http://n2t.net/addgene:185909 ; RRID:Addgene_185909)
