[The description below was written by a language model from this plasmid's Addgene catalogue record and pLannotate feature annotations shown in this document.]
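Description:
p323.hSyn.Halo-mFMRP.Wpre is a third-generation, self-inactivating HIV-1-based lentiviral transfer plasmid of about 9.8 kb that expresses mouse FMRP fused to HaloTag in neurons. It is propagated in E. coli under ampicillin selection (AmpR, β-lactamase). The feature table annotates a ColE1/pUC-type origin, although the catalogue lists the plasmid as low copy and names a recombination-tolerant growth strain, as is common for LTR-containing vectors. An f1 origin, an SV40 origin, T3 and T7 promoters, and lac-region remnants are carried over from the backbone.

The viral cassette begins with a CMV enhancer/promoter joined to a truncated 5' LTR, which drives Tat-independent transcription of the genomic RNA in packaging cells. This is followed by the Ψ packaging signal with a gag fragment, the RRE for Rev-dependent nuclear export, and the cPPT/CTS, which aids nuclear import. The 3' LTR carries the ΔU3 deletion, which inactivates LTR promoter activity after integration, and is followed by an SV40 poly(A) signal.

Within this frame, the human synapsin I promoter confers neuron-specific expression of an open reading frame made up of an N-terminal HaloTag, a short linker derived from a multiple cloning site, a FLAG epitope fragment, and the mouse Fmr1 coding sequence. A WPRE downstream enhances transcript stability and expression. The insert was cloned between AgeI and SalI sites. The catalogue's Entrez gene link points to Ctsa, but this appears to be a mis-assignment, because the insert name and sequence annotation both identify Fmr1.

HaloTag binds chloroalkane-conjugated fluorescent ligands covalently, so the construct allows FMRP localization to be imaged in transduced neurons. The associated work concerns presynaptic FMRP and local protein synthesis in glutamatergic axon terminals.
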