Features (pLannotate 1.2.2; 29 found; start..end, strand, type, name):
     80..940     +  CDS            AmpR: β-lactamase; bla; confers resistance to ampicillin, carbenicillin, and related antibiotics
   1111..1699    +  rep_origin     ori: high-copy-number ColE1/pMB1/pBR322/pUC origin of replication
   1882..1974    +  CDS            lacI (fragment): lac repressor; lacI; The lac repressor binds to the lac operator to inhibit transcription in E. coli. This inhibition can be relieved by adding lactose or isopropyl-β-D-thiogalactopyranoside (IPTG).
   1987..2008    +  protein_bind   CAP binding site: CAP binding activates transcription in the presence of cAMP. E. coli catabolite activator protein
   2023..2053    +  promoter       lac promoter: promoter for the E. coli lac operon
   2061..2077    +  protein_bind   lac operator: The lac repressor binds to the lac operator to inhibit transcription in E. coli. This inhibition can be relieved by adding lactose or isopropyl-β-D-thiogalactopyranoside (IPTG). lac repressor encoded by lacI
   2122..2140    +  promoter       T3 promoter: promoter for bacteriophage T3 RNA polymerase
   2241..2620    +  enhancer       CMV enhancer: human cytomegalovirus immediate early enhancer
   2621..2824    +  promoter       CMV promoter: human cytomegalovirus (CMV) immediate early promoter
   2839..3019    +  LTR            5' LTR (truncated): truncated 5' long terminal repeat (LTR) from HIV-1
   3066..3191    +  misc_feature   HIV-1 Ψ: packaging signal of human immunodeficiency virus type 1
   3175..3538    +  CDS            HIV-1 gag (fragment): gag protein from human immunodeficiency virus 1; gag
   3684..3917    +  misc_feature   RRE: The Rev response element (RRE) of HIV-1 allows for Rev-dependent mRNA export from the nucleus to the cytoplasm.
   4294..4394    +  CDS            Rev (fragment): human immunodeficiency virus 1 (HIV-1) Rev protein; rev; enhances nuclear export of unspliced and incompletely spliced viral mRNAs
   4413..4530    +  misc_feature   cPPT/CTS: central polypurine tract and central termination sequence of HIV-1
   4555..5002    +  promoter       hSyn promoter: human synapsin I promoter; confers neuron-specific expression (Kügler et al., 2003)
   5032..5921    +  CDS            HaloTag® (fragment): modified bacterial dehalogenase that forms covalent bonds with chloroalkane derivatives
   5923..5957    +  misc_feature   MCS (fragment): multiple cloning site
   5968..5988    +  CDS            FLAG (fragment): FLAG® epitope tag, followed by an enterokinase cleavage site
   5989..7824    +  CDS            Fmr1: FMR1_MOUSE - Also known as Fmr-1 From Mus musculus (Mouse).
   7834..8422    +  misc_feature   WPRE: woodchuck hepatitis virus posttranscriptional regulatory element
   8439..8507    +  CDS            nef (fragment): NEF_HV1Z2 - Experimental evidence at protein level: Swiss-Prot protein existence level 1. Extracellular Nef protein targets CD4(+) T-lymphocytes for apoptosis by interacting with CXCR4 surface receptors. From Human immunodeficiency virus type 1 group M subtype D (isolate Z2/CDC-Z34) (HIV-1).
   8509..8742    +  LTR            3' LTR (ΔU3): self-inactivating 3' long terminal repeat (LTR) from HIV-1
   8814..8935    +  polyA_signal   SV40 poly(A) signal: SV40 polyadenylation signal
   8975..9110    +  rep_origin     SV40 ori: SV40 origin of replication
   9131..9149    -  promoter       T7 promoter: promoter for bacteriophage T7 RNA polymerase
   9157..9312    +  CDS            lacZα (fragment): LacZα fragment of β-galactosidase; lacZ fragment
   9317..9745    +  rep_origin     f1 ori (sequence partly withheld): f1 bacteriophage origin of replication; arrow indicates direction of (+) strand synthesis
   9798..79      +  promoter       AmpR promoter (across the origin): bla
>Addgene plasmid #185909 | p323.hSyn.Halo-mFMRP.Wpre | addgene full sequence | sequence record 368484 | Addgene NGS Result
CTAAATACATTCAAATATGTATCCGCTCATGAGACAATAACCCTGATAAATGCTTCAATAATATTGAAAA
AGGAAGAGTATGAGTATTCAACATTTCCGTGTCGCCCTTATTCCCTTTTTTGCGGCATTTTGCCTTCCTG
TTTTTGCTCACCCAGAAACGCTGGTGAAAGTAAAAGATGCTGAAGATCAGTTGGGTGCACGAGTGGGTTA
CATCGAACTGGATCTCAACAGCGGTAAGATCCTTGAGAGTTTTCGCCCCGAAGAACGTTTTCCAATGATG
AGCACTTTTAAAGTTCTGCTATGTGGCGCGGTATTATCCCGTATTGACGCCGGGCAAGAGCAACTCGGTC
GCCGCATACACTATTCTCAGAATGACTTGGTTGAGTACTCACCAGTCACAGAAAAGCATCTTACGGATGG
CATGACAGTAAGAGAATTATGCAGTGCTGCCATAACCATGAGTGATAACACTGCGGCCAACTTACTTCTG
ACAACGATCGGAGGACCGAAGGAGCTAACCGCTTTTTTGCACAACATGGGGGATCATGTAACTCGCCTTG
ATCGTTGGGAACCGGAGCTGAATGAAGCCATACCAAACGACGAGCGTGACACCACGATGCCTGTAGCAAT
GGCAACAACGTTGCGCAAACTATTAACTGGCGAACTACTTACTCTAGCTTCCCGGCAACAATTAATAGAC
TGGATGGAGGCGGATAAAGTTGCAGGACCACTTCTGCGCTCGGCCCTTCCGGCTGGCTGGTTTATTGCTG
ATAAATCTGGAGCCGGTGAGCGTGGGTCTCGCGGTATCATTGCAGCACTGGGGCCAGATGGTAAGCCCTC
CCGTATCGTAGTTATCTACACGACGGGGAGTCAGGCAACTATGGATGAACGAAATAGACAGATCGCTGAG
ATAGGTGCCTCACTGATTAAGCATTGGTAACTGTCAGACCAAGTTTACTCATATATACTTTAGATTGATT
TAAAACTTCATTTTTAATTTAAAAGGATCTAGGTGAAGATCCTTTTTGATAATCTCATGACCAAAATCCC
TTAACGTGAGTTTTCGTTCCACTGAGCGTCAGACCCCGTAGAAAAGATCAAAGGATCTTCTTGAGATCCT
TTTTTTCTGCGCGTAATCTGCTGCTTGCAAACAAAAAAACCACCGCTACCAGCGGTGGTTTGTTTGCCGG
ATCAAGAGCTACCAACTCTTTTTCCGAAGGTAACTGGCTTCAGCAGAGCGCAGATACCAAATACTGTTCT
TCTAGTGTAGCCGTAGTTAGGCCACCACTTCAAGAACTCTGTAGCACCGCCTACATACCTCGCTCTGCTA
ATCCTGTTACCAGTGGCTGCTGCCAGTGGCGATAAGTCGTGTCTTACCGGGTTGGACTCAAGACGATAGT
TACCGGATAAGGCGCAGCGGTCGGGCTGAACGGGGGGTTCGTGCACACAGCCCAGCTTGGAGCGAACGAC
CTACACCGAACTGAGATACCTACAGCGTGAGCTATGAGAAAGCGCCACGCTTCCCGAAGGGAGAAAGGCG
GACAGGTATCCGGTAAGCGGCAGGGTCGGAACAGGAGAGCGCACGAGGGAGCTTCCAGGGGGAAACGCCT
GGTATCTTTATAGTCCTGTCGGGTTTCGCCACCTCTGACTTGAGCGTCGATTTTTGTGATGCTCGTCAGG
GGGGCGGAGCCTATGGAAAAACGCCAGCAACGCGGCCTTTTTACGGTTCCTGGCCTTTTGCTGGCCTTTT
GCTCACATGTTCTTTCCTGCGTTATCCCCTGATTCTGTGGATAACCGTATTACCGCCTTTGAGTGAGCTG
ATACCGCTCGCCGCAGCCGAACGACCGAGCGCAGCGAGTCAGTGAGCGAGGAAGCGGAAGAGCGCCCAAT
ACGCAAACCGCCTCTCCCCGCGCGTTGGCCGATTCATTAATGCAGCTGGCACGACAGGTTTCCCGACTGG
AAAGCGGGCAGTGAGCGCAACGCAATTAATGTGAGTTAGCTCACTCATTAGGCACCCCAGGCTTTACACT
TTATGCTTCCGGCTCGTATGTTGTGTGGAATTGTGAGCGGATAACAATTTCACACAGGAAACAGCTATGA
CCATGATTACGCCAAGCGCGCAATTAACCCTCACTAAAGGGAACAAAAGCTGGAGCTGCAAGCTTGGCCA
TTGCATACGTTGTATCCATATCATAATATGTACATTTATATTGGCTCATGTCCAACATTACCGCCATGTT
GACATTGATTATTGACTAGTTATTAATAGTAATCAATTACGGGGTCATTAGTTCATAGCCCATATATGGA
GTTCCGCGTTACATAACTTACGGTAAATGGCCCGCCTGGCTGACCGCCCAACGACCCCCGCCCATTGACG
TCAATAATGACGTATGTTCCCATAGTAACGCCAATAGGGACTTTCCATTGACGTCAATGGGTGGAGTATT
TACGGTAAACTGCCCACTTGGCAGTACATCAAGTGTATCATATGCCAAGTACGCCCCCTATTGACGTCAA
TGACGGTAAATGGCCCGCCTGGCATTATGCCCAGTACATGACCTTATGGGACTTTCCTACTTGGCAGTAC
ATCTACGTATTAGTCATCGCTATTACCATGGTGATGCGGTTTTGGCAGTACATCAATGGGCGTGGATAGC
GGTTTGACTCACGGGGATTTCCAAGTCTCCACCCCATTGACGTCAATGGGAGTTTGTTTTGGCACCAAAA
TCAACGGGACTTTCCAAAATGTCGTAACAACTCCGCCCCATTGACGCAAATGGGCGGTAGGCGTGTACGG
TGGGAGGTCTATATAAGCAGAGCTCGTTTAGTGAACCGGGGTCTCTCTGGTTAGACCAGATCTGAGCCTG
GGAGCTCTCTGGCTAACTAGGGAACCCACTGCTTAAGCCTCAATAAAGCTTGCCTTGAGTGCTTCAAGTA
GTGTGTGCCCGTCTGTTGTGTGACTCTGGTAACTAGAGATCCCTCAGACCCTTTTAGTCAGTGTGGAAAA
TCTCTAGCAGTGGCGCCCGAACAGGGACTTGAAAGCGAAAGGGAAACCAGAGGAGCTCTCTCGACGCAGG
ACTCGGCTTGCTGAAGCGCGCACGGCAAGAGGCGAGGGGCGGCGACTGGTGAGTACGCCAAAAATTTTGA
CTAGCGGAGGCTAGAAGGAGAGAGATGGGTGCGAGAGCGTCAGTATTAAGCGGGGGAGAATTAGATCGCG
ATGGGAAAAAATTCGGTTAAGGCCAGGGGGAAAGAAAAAATATAAATTAAAACATATAGTATGGGCAAGC
AGGGAGCTAGAACGATTCGCAGTTAATCCTGGCCTGTTAGAAACATCAGAAGGCTGTAGACAAATACTGG
GACAGCTACAACCATCCCTTCAGACAGGATCAGAAGAACTTAGATCATTATATAATACAGTAGCAACCCT
CTATTGTGTGCATCAAAGGATAGAGATAAAAGACACCAAGGAAGCTTTAGACAAGATAGAGGAAGAGCAA
AACAAAAGTAAGACCACCGCACAGCAAGCGGCCGCTGATCTTCAGACCTGGAGGAGGAGATATGAGGGAC
AATTGGAGAAGTGAATTATATAAATATAAAGTAGTAAAAATTGAACCATTAGGAGTAGCACCCACCAAGG
CAAAGAGAAGAGTGGTGCAGAGAGAAAAAAGAGCAGTGGGAATAGGAGCTTTGTTCCTTGGGTTCTTGGG
AGCAGCAGGAAGCACTATGGGCGCAGCGTCAATGACGCTGACGGTACAGGCCAGACAATTATTGTCTGGT
ATAGTGCAGCAGCAGAACAATTTGCTGAGGGCTATTGAGGCGCAACAGCATCTGTTGCAACTCACAGTCT
GGGGCATCAAGCAGCTCCAGGCAAGAATCCTGGCTGTGGAAAGATACCTAAAGGATCAACAGCTCCTGGG
GATTTGGGGTTGCTCTGGAAAACTCATTTGCACCACTGCTGTGCCTTGGAATGCTAGTTGGAGTAATAAA
TCTCTGGAACAGATTTGGAATCACACGACCTGGATGGAGTGGGACAGAGAAATTAACAATTACACAAGCT
TAATACACTCCTTAATTGAAGAATCGCAAAACCAGCAAGAAAAGAATGAACAAGAATTATTGGAATTAGA
TAAATGGGCAAGTTTGTGGAATTGGTTTAACATAACAAATTGGCTGTGGTATATAAAATTATTCATAATG
ATAGTAGGAGGCTTGGTAGGTTTAAGAATAGTTTTTGCTGTACTTTCTATAGTGAATAGAGTTAGGCAGG
GATATTCACCATTATCGTTTCAGACCCACCTCCCAACCCCGAGGGGACCCGACAGGCCCGAAGGAATAGA
AGAAGAAGGTGGAGAGAGAGACAGAGACAGATCCATTCGATTAGTGAACGGATCTCGACGGTATCGGTTA
ACTTTTAAAAGAAAAGGGGGGATTGGGGGGTACAGTGCAGGGGAAAGAATAGTAGACATAATAGCAACAG
ACATACAAACTAAAGAATTACAAAAACAAATTACAAAAATTCAAAATTTTATCGATCACGAGACTAGCCT
CGAGAGTGCAAGTGGGTTTTAGGACCAGGATGAGGCGGGGTGGGGGTGCCTACCTGACGACCGACCCCGA
CCCACTGGACAAGCACCCAACCCCCATTCCCCAAATTGCGCATCCCCTATCAGAGAGGGGGAGGGGAAAC
AGGATGCGGCGAGGCGCGTGCGCACTGCCAGCTTCAGCACCGCGGACAGTGCCTTCGCCCCCGCCTGGCG
GCGCGCGCCACCGCCGCCTCAGCACTGAAGGCGCGCTGACGTCACTCGCCGGTCCCCCGCAAACTCCCCT
TCCCGGCCACCTTGGTCGCGTCCGCGCCGCCGCCGGCCCAGCCGGACCGCACCACGCGAGGCGCGAGATA
GGGGGGCACGGGCGCGACCATCTGCGCTGCGGCGCCGGCGACTCAGCGCTGCCTCAGTCTGCGGTGGGCA
GCGGAGGAGTCGTGTCGTGCCTGAGAGCGCAGCTGCAGGTCGAGATCCACCGGTCGCCACCATGGCAGAA
ATCGGTACTGGCTTTCCATTCGACCCCCATTATGTGGAAGTCCTGGGCGAGCGCATGCACTACGTCGATG
TTGGTCCGCGCGATGGCACCCCTGTGCTGTTCCTGCACGGTAACCCGACCTCCTCCTACGTGTGGCGCAA
CATCATCCCGCATGTTGCACCGACCCATCGCTGCATTGCTCCAGACCTGATCGGTATGGGCAAATCCGAC
AAACCAGACCTGGGTTATTTCTTCGACGACCACGTCCGCTTCATGGATGCCTTCATCGAAGCCCTGGGTC
TGGAAGAGGTCGTCCTGGTCATTCACGACTGGGGCTCCGCTCTGGGTTTCCACTGGGCCAAGCGCAATCC
AGAGCGCGTCAAAGGTATTGCATTTATGGAGTTCATCCGCCCTATCCCGACCTGGGACGAATGGCCAGAA
TTTGCTCGCGAGACCTTCCAGGCCTTCCGCACCACCGACGTCGGCCGCAAGCTGATCATCGATCAGAACG
TTTTTATCGAGGGTACGCTGCCGATGGGTGTCGTCCGCCCGCTGACTGAAGTCGAGATGGACCATTACCG
CGAGCCGTTCCTGAATCCTGTTGACCGCGAGCCACTGTGGCGCTTCCCAAACGAGCTGCCAATCGCCGGT
GAGCCAGCGAACATCGTCGCGCTGGTCGAAGAATACATGGACTGGCTGCACCAGTCCCCTGTCCCGAAGC
TGCTGTTCTGGGGCACCCCAGGCGTTCTGATCCCACCGGCCGAAGCCGCTCGCCTGGCCAAAAGCCTGCC
TAACTGCAAGGCTGTGGACATCGGCCCGGGTCTGAATCTGCTGCAAGAAGACAACCCGGACCTGATCGGC
AGCGAGATCGCGCGCTGGCTGTCTACTCTGGAGATTTCCGGTTCCGGACTCAGATCTCGAGCTCAAGCTT
CGAATTCGATGGAGGACTACAAGGACGACGATGACAAGGAGCTGGTGGTGGAAGTGCGGGGCTCCAATGG
CGCTTTCTACAAGGCATTTGTAAAAGATGTCCATGAAGATTCTATAACAGTTGCTTTTGAAAACAACTGG
CAACCAGAGAGACAGATTCCATTCCATGATGTGAGATTCCCACCACCTGTAGGTTATAATAAAGATATAA
ACGAAAGTGATGAAGTTGAGGTTTATTCCAGAGCAAATGAAAAAGAGCCTTGCTGTTGGTGGTTAGCTAA
AGTGAGGATGATAAAGGGTGAGTTTTATGTGATAGAATATGCAGCATGTGATGCTACGTATAATGAAATT
GTCACAATTGAGCGTCTACGATCTGTTAATCCCAACAAACCTGCTACAAAAGATACTTTCCATAAGATCA
AGCTGGAGGTGCCAGAAGATTTACGACAAATGTGTGCCAAAGAATCAGCACATAAGGATTTTAAAAAGGC
AGTTGGTGCCTTCTCTGTAACTTATGATCCAGAAAATTATCAGCTGGTAATTTTGTCCATCAATGAAGTC
ACCTCAAAGCGAGCCCACATGTTGATTGACATGCACTTTCGAAGTCTGCGCACCAAGTTGTCTCTTATAC
TGAGAAATGAAGAAGCCAGTAAACAACTGGAGAGTTCAAGGCAGCTTGCCTCAAGATTTCATGAACAGTT
TATCGTACGAGAAGATCTGATGGGTTTAGCTATTGGTACTCATGGTGCTAATATTCAGCAAGCTAGAAAA
GTGCCTGGCGTCACTGCTATTGATTTAGATGAGGATACCTGCACATTTCATATTTATGGAGAGGATCAAG
ATGCAGTGAAAAAGGCTAGAAGCTTTCTGGAATTTGCTGAAGATGTCATACAGGTTCCACGAAACTTAGT
AGGCAAAGTAATAGGAAAAAATGGAAAGCTGATTCAAGAGATCGTGGACAAGTCAGGAGTTGTGAGGGTG
AGGATTGAGGCTGAAAATGAGAAAAGTGTCCCACAAGAAGAGGAAATTATGCCACCAAGTTCCCTACCTT
CCAATAATTCAAGGGTTGGACCTAACTCCTCTGAAGAAAAGAAACATTTAGATACAAAGGAAAACACCCA
TTTTTCTCAACCTAACAGTACAAAAGTCCAGAGGGTGTTAGTGGTTTCATCAATTGTAGCAGGGGGACCC
CAGAAACCTGAACCCAAGGCTTGGCAGGGTATGGTACCATTTGTTTTTGTGGGAACAAAAGACAGCATCG
CTAATGCCACTGTTCTTTTGGATTATCACCTGAACTATTTAAAGGAAGTAGACCAGTTGCGTTTGGAGAG
ATTACAAATTGATGAGCAGTTGCGACAAATTGGAGCTAGTTCTAGACCACCACCAAATCGTACAGATAAG
GAAAAAGGCTATGTGACTGATGATGGTCAAGGAATGGGTCGAGGTAGTAGACCTTACAGAAATAGGGGGC
ACGGCAGACGCGGTCCTGGATATACTTCAGGAACTAATTCTGAAGCATCAAATGCTTCTGAAACAGAATC
TGACCACAGAGACGAACTCAGTGATTGGTCATTAGCTCCAACAGAGGAAGAGAGGGAGAGCTTCCTGCGC
AGAGGAGACGGACGGCGGCGTGGAGGAGGAGGAAGAGGACAAGGAGGAAGAGGAAGAGGAGGAGGCTTCA
AAGGAAACGACGATCATTCCCGAACAGATAATCGTCCACGTAATCCAAGAGAGGCTAAAGGAAGAACAGC
TGATGGATCCCTGCAGAGTGCCTCCAGTGAAGGGAGCCGGCTGCGCACGGGTAAAGATCGTAACCAGAAG
AAGGAAAAGCCAGACAGCGTAGATGGGCTGCAACCGCTGGTGAATGGAGTACCCTAAGTCGACAATCAAC
CTCTGGATTACAAAATTTGTGAAAGATTGACTGGTATTCTTAACTATGTTGCTCCTTTTACGCTATGTGG
ATACGCTGCTTTAATGCCTTTGTATCATGCTATTGCTTCCCGTATGGCTTTCATTTTCTCCTCCTTGTAT
AAATCCTGGTTGCTGTCTCTTTATGAGGAGTTGTGGCCCGTTGTCAGGCAACGTGGCGTGGTGTGCACTG
TGTTTGCTGACGCAACCCCCACTGGTTGGGGCATTGCCACCACCTGTCAGCTCCTTTCCGGGACTTTCGC
TTTCCCCCTCCCTATTGCCACGGCGGAACTCATCGCCGCCTGCCTTGCCCGCTGCTGGACAGGGGCTCGG
CTGTTGGGCACTGACAATTCCGTGGTGTTGTCGGGGAAGCTGACGTCCTTTCCATGGCTGCTCGCCTGTG
TTGCCACCTGGATTCTGCGCGGGACGTCCTTCTGCTACGTCCCTTCGGCCCTCAATCCAGCGGACCTTCC
TTCCCGCGGCCTGCTGCCGGCTCTGCGGCCTCTTCCGCGTCTTCGCCTTCGCCCTCAGACGAGTCGGATC
TCCCTTTGGGCCGCCTCCCCGCCTGGAATTCGAGCTCGGTACCTTTAAGACCAATGACTTACAAGGCAGC
TGTAGATCTTAGCCACTTTTTAAAAGAAAAGGGGGGACTGGAAGGGCTAATTCACTCCCAACGAAGACAA
GATCTGCTTTTTGCTTGTACTGGGTCTCTCTGGTTAGACCAGATCTGAGCCTGGGAGCTCTCTGGCTAAC
TAGGGAACCCACTGCTTAAGCCTCAATAAAGCTTGCCTTGAGTGCTTCAAGTAGTGTGTGCCCGTCTGTT
GTGTGACTCTGGTAACTAGAGATCCCTCAGACCCTTTTAGTCAGTGTGGAAAATCTCTAGCAGTAGTAGT
TCATGTCATCTTATTATTCAGTATTTATAACTTGCAAAGAAATGAATATCAGAGAGTGAGAGGAACTTGT
TTATTGCAGCTTATAATGGTTACAAATAAAGCAATAGCATCACAAATTTCACAAATAAAGCATTTTTTTC
ACTGCATTCTAGTTGTGGTTTGTCCAAACTCATCAATGTATCTTATCATGTCTGGCTCTAGCTATCCCGC
CCCTAACTCCGCCCATCCCGCCCCTAACTCCGCCCAGTTCCGCCCATTCTCCGCCCCATGGCTGACTAAT
TTTTTTTATTTATGCAGAGGCCGAGGCCGCCTCGGCCTCTGAGCTATTCCAGAAGTAGTGAGGAGGCTTT
TTTGGAGGCCTAGGGACGTACCCAATTCGCCCTATAGTGAGTCGTATTACGCGCGCTCACTGGCCGTCGT
TTTACAACGTCGTGACTGGGAAAACCCTGGCGTTACCCAACTTAATCGCCTTGCAGCACATCCCCCTTTC
GCCAGCTGGCGTAATAGCGAAGAGGCCCGCACCGATCGCCCTTCCCAACAGTTGCGCAGCCTGAATGGCG
AATGGG
[124 nt withheld, positions 9317-9440]
C
[91 nt withheld, positions 9442-9532]
A
[49 nt withheld, positions 9534-9582]
CCTTTGACGTTGGAGTCCACGTTCTTT
[37 nt withheld, positions 9610-9646]
ACCCTATCTCGGTCTATTCTTTTGATTTATAAGGGATTTTGCCGATTTCGGCCTATTGGTTAAAAAATGA
GCTGATTTAACAAAAATTTAACGCGAATTTTAACAAAATATTAACGCTTACAATTTAGGTGGCACTTTTC
GGGGAAATGTGCGCGGAACCCCTATTTGTTTATTTTT
